Addgene plasmid #26697: HSV-1 UL13
Depositing lab: Robert Kalejta. Depositing organization: University of Wisconsin, Madison. Publication: Cyclin-dependent kinase-like function is shared by the beta- and gamma- subset of the conserved herpesvirus protein kinases. Kuny CV, Chinchilla K, Culbertson MR, Kalejta RF. PLoS Pathog. 2010 . 6(9):. 10.1371/journal.ppat.1001092 PubMed 20838604.
Backbone
  Vector backbone: pCGN
  Backbone size w/o insert (bp): 5000
  Vector type: Mammalian Expression
Growth in bacteria
  Bacterial resistance: Ampicillin, 100 μg/mL
  Growth temperature: 37°C
  Growth strain: DH5alpha
  Copy number: High Copy
Gene/Insert
  Gene/Insert name: UL13
  Species: Herpes Simplex Virus type 1
  Tag / fusion protein: HA (N terminal on backbone)
  Cloning method: Restriction Enzyme; 5′ cloning site XbaI (not destroyed); 3′ cloning site BamHI (not destroyed)
  Sequencing primers: 5′ CMV-F; 3′ Bglob-pA-R
Terms and licenses: Academic/Nonprofit Terms; Industry Terms: Not Available to Industry
Depositor comments: UL13 Accession No.: HM584913
How to cite: HSV-1 UL13 was a gift from Robert Kalejta (Addgene plasmid # 26697 ; http://n2t.net/addgene:26697 ; RRID:Addgene_26697)
