[The description below was written by a language model from this plasmid's Addgene catalogue record.]
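Description:
HSV-1 UL13 is a mammalian expression plasmid built on the pCGN backbone (about 5 kb without the insert) that carries the UL13 open reading frame from herpes simplex virus type 1. It is maintained in E. coli as a high-copy plasmid under ampicillin selection. The record does not list a mammalian selection marker or name the bacterial origin of replication. The UL13 coding sequence was inserted by restriction cloning between XbaI and BamHI sites, both of which remain intact, so the insert can be excised or exchanged. It sits in frame behind an HA epitope tag supplied by the backbone, and the protein is therefore produced with an N-terminal HA tag that allows detection or immunoprecipitation with anti-HA antibodies.

The promoter and polyadenylation signal are not stated explicitly. However, the recommended sequencing primers (a CMV forward primer and a beta-globin polyA reverse primer) imply that the insert lies between a cytomegalovirus immediate-early promoter and a beta-globin polyadenylation region, an arrangement suited to strong transient expression in transfected mammalian cells. UL13 encodes the HSV-1 member of the conserved herpesvirus protein kinase family. The associated publication compares these kinases across herpesvirus subfamilies for cyclin-dependent kinase-like activity. The plasmid is thus suited to expressing tagged UL13 outside the context of infection, to examine its kinase activity, substrates and cellular effects alongside the orthologous beta- and gammaherpesvirus kinases. No feature table accompanies the record, so element positions and total plasmid size cannot be confirmed.
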