>Addgene plasmid #26697 | HSV-1 UL13 | depositor partial sequence | sequence record 12621 | Author sequence
ATGGATGAGTCCCGCAGACAGCGACCTGCTGGTCATGTGGCAGCTAACCTCAGCCCCCAAGGTGCACGCC
AACAGTCCTTCAAGGATTGGCTCGCATCCTACATACACTCCAACCCACACGGGGCCTCCGGGCGCCCCAG
CGGCCCCTCTCTCCAGGACGCCGCCGGCTCCCGCTCCTCCCACGGGTCCCGCCACCGATCCGGCCTCCGC
GAGCGGCTTCGCGCGGGACTATCCCGATGGCGAATGAGCCGCTCGTCTCATCGCCGCGCGTCCCCCGAGA
CGCCCGGTACGGCGGCCAAACTGAACCGCCCGCCCCTGCGCAGATCCCAGGCGGCGTTAACCGCACCCCC
CTCGTCCCCCTCGCACATCCTTACCCTCACGCGCATCCGCAAGCTATGCAGCCCCGTGTTCGCCATCAAC
CCCGCCCTACACTACACGACCCTCGAGATCCCCGGGGCCCGAAGCTTCGGGGGGTCTGGGGGATACGGCG
ACGTCCAACTGATTCGCGAACATAAGCTTGCCGTTAAGACCATAAAGGAAAAGGAGTGGTTTGCCGTTGA
GCTCATCGCGACCCTGTTGGTCGGGGAGTGCGCTCTACGCGCCGGCCGCACCCACAACATCCGCGGCTTC
ATCGCGCCCCTCGGGTTCTCGCTGCAACAACGACAGATAGTGTTCCCCGCGTACGACATGGACCTCGGTA
AGTATATCGGCCAACTGGCGTCCCTGCGCACAACAAACCCCTCGGTCTCGACGGCCCTCCACCAGTGCTT
CACGGAGCTGGCCCGCGCCGTTGTGTTTTTAAACACCACCTGCGGGATCAGCCACCTGGATATCAAGTGC
GCCAACATCCTCGTCATGCTGCGATCGGACGCCGTCTCGCTCCGGCGGGCCGTCCTCGCCGACTTTAGCC
TCGTCACCCTCAACTCCAACTCCACGATCGCCCGGGGGCAGTTTTGCCTCCAGGAGCCGGACCTCAAGTC
CCCCCGGATGTTTGGCATGCCCACCGCCCTAACCACAGCCAACTTTCACACCCTGGTGGGTCACGGGTAT
AACCAGCCCCCGGAGCTGTTGGTGAAATACCTTAACAACGAACGGGCCGAATTTACCAACCACCGCCTGA
AGCACGACGTCGGGTTAGCGGTTGACCTGTACGCCCTTGGCCAGACGCTGCTGGAGTTGGTGGTTAGCGT
GTACGTCGCCCCGAGCCTGGGCGTACCCGTGACCCGGTTTCCCGGTTACCAGTATTTCAACAACCAGCTG
TCGCTGGACTTCGCCCTGGCCCTGCTCGCCTATCGCCGCGTGCTGCACCCAGCCCTGTTTGTCAACTCGG
CCGAGACCAACACCCACGGCCTGGCGTATGACGTCCCAGAGGGCATCCGGCGCCACCTCCGCAATCCCAA
GATTCGGCGCGCGTTTACGGATCGGTGTATAAATTACCAGCACACACACAAGGCGATACTGTCGTCGGTG
GCGCTGCCTCCCGAGCTTAAGCCTCTCCTGGTGCTGGTGTCCCGCCTGTGTCACACCAACCCGTGCGCGC
GGCACGCGCTGTCGTGA
