>Addgene plasmid #26697 | HSV-1 UL13 | addgene partial sequence | sequence record 32938 | 26697 with CMV-F
TGAAACATCCCGCACCTCTTCGGCCAGCGCCTTGTAGAAGCGCGTATGGCTTCTAGCTATCCTTATGACG
TGCCTGACTATGCCAGCCTGGGAGGACCTTCTAGAATGGATGAGTCCCGCAGACAGCGACCTGCTGGTCA
TGTGGCAGCTAACCTCAGCCCCCAAGGTGCACGCCAACAGTCCTTCAAGGATTGGCTCGCATCCTACATA
CACTCCAACCCACACGGGGCCTCCGGGCGCCCCAGCGGCCCCTCTCTCCAGGACGCCGCCGGCTCCCGCT
CCTCCCACGGGTCCCGCCACCGATCCGGCCTCCGCGAGCGGCTTCGCGCGGGACTATCCCGATGGCGAAT
GAGCCGCTCGTCTCATCGCCGCGCGTCCCCCGAGACGCCCGGTACGGCGGCCAAACTGAACCGCCCGCCC
CTGCGCAGATCCCAGGCGGCGTTAACCGCACCCCCCTCGTCCCCCTCGCACATCCTTACCCTCACGCGCA
TCCGCAAGCTATGCAGCCCCGTGTTCGCCATCAACCCCGCCCTACACTACACGACCCTCGAGATCCCCGG
GGCCCGAAGCTTCGGGGGGTCTGGGGGATACGGCGACGTCCAACTGATTCGCGAACATAAGCTTGCCGTT
AAGACCATAAAGGAAAAGGAGTGGTTTGCCGTTGAGCTCATCGCGACCCTGTTGGTCGGGGAGTGCGCTC
TACGCGCCGGCCGCACCCACAACATCCGCGGCTTCATCGCGCCCCTCGGGTTCTCGCTGCAACAACGACA
GATAGTGTTCCCCGCGTACGAATGACTCGTAT
